Addgene plasmid #161111: pDONR221-SLC13A5_STOP
Purpose: Gateway entry clone with codon-optimized ORF sequence for subcloning into custom expression vectors. Contains a STOP codon at the end of the codon-optimized ORF sequence.
Depositing lab: RESOLUTE Consortium & Giulio Superti-Furga. Depositing organization: CeMM Research Center for Molecular Medicine. Publication: The RESOLUTE consortium: unlocking SLC transporters for drug discovery. Superti-Furga G, Lackner D, Wiedmer T, Ingles-Prieto A, Barbosa B, Girardi E, Goldmann U, Gurtl B, Klavins K, Klimek C, Lindinger S, Lineiro-Retes E, Muller AC, Onstein S, Redinger G, Reil D, Sedlyarov V, Wolf G, Crawford M, Everley R, ... Steppan CM. Nat Rev Drug Discov. 2020 Jul;19(7):429-430. doi: 10.1038/d41573-020-00056-6. PubMed 32265506.
Backbone
  Vector backbone: pDONR221
  Backbone manufacturer: ThermoFisher Scientific
  Backbone size w/o insert (bp): 2550
  Vector type: Mammalian Expression
Growth in bacteria
  Bacterial resistance: Kanamycin, 50 μg/mL
  Growth temperature: 37°C
  Growth strain: NEB Stable
  Copy number: High Copy
Gene/Insert
  Gene/Insert name: SLC13A5 (alt name: NACT, INDY)
  Species: H. sapiens (human)
  Insert size (bp): 1707
  Entrez Gene: SLC13A5 (a.k.a. EIEE25, INDY, NACT, mIndy)
  Cloning method: Gateway Cloning
  Sequencing primers: 5′ M13-fwd; 3′ M13-rev
Terms and licenses: Academic/Nonprofit Terms; Industry Terms
Depositor comments: This plasmid contains a STOP codon at the end of the codon-optimized ORF. For the version of this plasmid that does not contain a STOP codon, please see Addgene plasmid 131945 For more information on the full Resolute plasmid collection, please see www.addgene.org/depositor-collections/re-solute/. Please provide your feedback on this plasmid to the RESOLUTE consortium by filling out their RESOLUTE repository feedback form: https://forms.office.com/Pages/ResponsePage.aspx?id=0e05yklzmkS7rjFGQL4N7z4feCLQvEJAmVcOCM_u885UN1JJRko0Ukg4TVQwNTZLOUxPQVJWT1NHUCQlQCN0PWcu
How to cite: pDONR221-SLC13A5_STOP was a gift from RESOLUTE Consortium & Giulio Superti-Furga (Addgene plasmid # 161111 ; http://n2t.net/addgene:161111 ; RRID:Addgene_161111)
