[The description below was written by a language model from this plasmid's Addgene catalogue record and pLannotate feature annotations shown in this document.]
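Description:
pDONR221-SLC13A5_STOP is a Gateway entry clone built on the pDONR221 backbone, carrying a codon-optimized open reading frame for human SLC13A5 (also called NACT or INDY). It is maintained in E. coli through a high-copy ColE1/pUC-type origin of replication and selected with kanamycin via an aminoglycoside phosphotransferase (KanR) gene. Although the catalogue lists the vector type as mammalian expression, the annotated sequence (about 4.3 kb) shows no eukaryotic promoter or polyadenylation signal around the insert, so the plasmid serves as a shuttle for the ORF rather than an expression construct in its own right. The only promoter annotated is a T7 promoter just outside attL2, on the reverse strand, so it points back toward the insert in the antisense direction. The rrnB T1 and T2 terminators upstream of attL1 help insulate the cassette from read-through transcription, and short lacI and lacZα fragments are backbone remnants.

The roughly 1.7 kb SLC13A5 coding sequence sits between attL1 and attL2 sites, which allow directional transfer into any attR-containing destination vector by an LR Clonase reaction. SLC13A5 encodes a high-affinity, electrogenic sodium/citrate cotransporter that brings citrate into cells, where it may support energy metabolism and the synthesis of fatty acids and cholesterol. This version retains a stop codon at the end of the ORF, so it suits expression of the untagged protein or N-terminal fusions supplied by the destination vector, but not C-terminal tagging; a companion clone lacking the stop codon exists for that purpose. The plasmid belongs to a consortium collection of solute carrier transporter clones assembled to support SLC research and drug discovery.
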