Features (pLannotate 1.2.2; 10 found; start..end, strand, type, name):
      1..100     +  protein_bind   attL1: mutant version of attL; recombination site for the Gateway® LR reaction LR Clonase™
    106..1809    +  CDS            SLC13A5 (sequence withheld): S13A5_HUMAN - Also known as NACT. Experimental evidence at protein level: Swiss-Prot protein existence level 1. High-affinity sodium/citrate cotransporter that mediates citrate entry into cells. The transport process is electrogenic; it is the trivalent form of citrate rather than the divalent form that is recognized as a substrate. May facilitate the utilization of circulating citrate for the generation of metabolic energy and for the synthesis of fatty acids and cholesterol. From Homo sapiens (Human).
   1814..1913    -  protein_bind   attL2: mutant version of attL; recombination site for the Gateway® LR reaction LR Clonase™
   1931..1949    -  promoter       T7 promoter: promoter for bacteriophage T7 RNA polymerase
   2083..2892    +  CDS            KanR: aminoglycoside phosphotransferase; aph(3')-Ia; confers resistance to kanamycin in bacteria or G418 (Geneticin®) in eukaryotes
   3039..3627    +  rep_origin     ori: high-copy-number ColE1/pMB1/pBR322/pUC origin of replication
   3810..3902    +  CDS            lacI (fragment): lac repressor; lacI; The lac repressor binds to the lac operator to inhibit transcription in E. coli. This inhibition can be relieved by adding lactose or isopropyl-β-D-thiogalactopyranoside (IPTG).
   3957..3984    -  terminator     rrnB T2 terminator: transcription terminator T2 from the E. coli rrnB gene
   4116..4159    +  terminator     rrnB T1 terminator: Escherichia coli rrnB; transcription terminator T1 from the E. coli rrnB gene
   4206..4242    -  CDS            lacZα (fragment): LacZα fragment of β-galactosidase; lacZ fragment
>Addgene plasmid #161111 | pDONR221-SLC13A5_STOP | addgene full sequence | sequence record 345627 | Addgene NGS Result
CAAATAATGATTTTATTTTGACTGATAGTGACCTGTTCGTTGCAACACATTGATGAGCAATGCTTTTTTA
TAATGCCAACTTTGTACAAAAAAGCAGGCTCCACC
[1704 nt withheld, positions 106-1809]
TAAGACCCAGCTTTCTTGTACAAAGTTGGCATTATAAGAAAGCATTGCTTATCAATTTGTTGCAACGAAC
AGGTCACTATCAGTCAAAATAAAATCATTATTTGCCATCCAGCTGATATCCCCTATAGTGAGTCGTATTA
CATGGTCATAGCTGTTTCCTGGCAGCTCTGGCCCGTGTCTCAAAATCTCTGATGTTACATTGCACAAGAT
AAAAATATATCATCATGAACAATAAAACTGTCTGCTTACATAAACAGTAATACAAGGGGTGTTATGAGCC
ATATTCAACGGGAAACGTCGAGGCCGCGATTAAATTCCAACATGGATGCTGATTTATATGGGTATAAATG
GGCTCGCGATAATGTCGGGCAATCAGGTGCGACAATCTATCGCTTGTATGGGAAGCCCGATGCGCCAGAG
TTGTTTCTGAAACATGGCAAAGGTAGCGTTGCCAATGATGTTACAGATGAGATGGTCAGACTAAACTGGC
TGACGGAATTTATGCCTCTTCCGACCATCAAGCATTTTATCCGTACTCCTGATGATGCATGGTTACTCAC
CACTGCGATCCCCGGAAAAACAGCATTCCAGGTATTAGAAGAATATCCTGATTCAGGTGAAAATATTGTT
GATGCGCTGGCAGTGTTCCTGCGCCGGTTGCATTCGATTCCTGTTTGTAATTGTCCTTTTAACAGCGATC
GCGTATTTCGTCTCGCTCAGGCGCAATCACGAATGAATAACGGTTTGGTTGATGCGAGTGATTTTGATGA
CGAGCGTAATGGCTGGCCTGTTGAACAAGTCTGGAAAGAAATGCATAAACTTTTGCCATTCTCACCGGAT
TCAGTCGTCACTCATGGTGATTTCTCACTTGATAACCTTATTTTTGACGAGGGGAAATTAATAGGTTGTA
TTGATGTTGGACGAGTCGGAATCGCAGACCGATACCAGGATCTTGCCATCCTATGGAACTGCCTCGGTGA
GTTTTCTCCTTCATTACAGAAACGGCTTTTTCAAAAATATGGTATTGATAATCCTGATATGAATAAATTG
CAGTTTCATTTGATGCTCGATGAGTTTTTCTAATCAGAATTGGTTAATTGGTTGTAACACTGGCAGAGCA
TTACGCTGACTTGACGGGACGGCGCAAGCTCATGACCAAAATCCCTTAACGTGAGTTACGCGTCGTTCCA
CTGAGCGTCAGACCCCGTAGAAAAGATCAAAGGATCTTCTTGAGATCCTTTTTTTCTGCGCGTAATCTGC
TGCTTGCAAACAAAAAAACCACCGCTACCAGCGGTGGTTTGTTTGCCGGATCAAGAGCTACCAACTCTTT
TTCCGAAGGTAACTGGCTTCAGCAGAGCGCAGATACCAAATACTGTTCTTCTAGTGTAGCCGTAGTTAGG
CCACCACTTCAAGAACTCTGTAGCACCGCCTACATACCTCGCTCTGCTAATCCTGTTACCAGTGGCTGCT
GCCAGTGGCGATAAGTCGTGTCTTACCGGGTTGGACTCAAGACGATAGTTACCGGATAAGGCGCAGCGGT
CGGGCTGAACGGGGGGTTCGTGCACACAGCCCAGCTTGGAGCGAACGACCTACACCGAACTGAGATACCT
ACAGCGTGAGCTATGAGAAAGCGCCACGCTTCCCGAAGGGAGAAAGGCGGACAGGTATCCGGTAAGCGGC
AGGGTCGGAACAGGAGAGCGCACGAGGGAGCTTCCAGGGGGAAACGCCTGGTATCTTTATAGTCCTGTCG
GGTTTCGCCACCTCTGACTTGAGCGTCGATTTTTGTGATGCTCGTCAGGGGGGCGGAGCCTATGGAAAAA
CGCCAGCAACGCGGCCTTTTTACGGTTCCTGGCCTTTTGCTGGCCTTTTGCTCACATGTTCTTTCCTGCG
TTATCCCCTGATTCTGTGGATAACCGTATTACCGCCTTTGAGTGAGCTGATACCGCTCGCCGCAGCCGAA
CGACCGAGCGCAGCGAGTCAGTGAGCGAGGAAGCGGAAGAGCGCCCAATACGCAAACCGCCTCTCCCCGC
GCGTTGGCCGATTCATTAATGCAGCTGGCACGACAGGTTTCCCGACTGGAAAGCGGGCAGTGAGCGCAAC
GCAATTAATACGCGTACCGCTAGCCAGGAAGAGTTTGTAGAAACGCAAAAAGGCCATCCGTCAGGATGGC
CTTCTGCTTAGTTTGATGCCTGGCAGTTTATGGCGGGCGTCCTGCCCGCCACCCTCCGGGCCGTTGCTTC
ACAACGTTCAAATCCGCTCCCGGCGGATTTGTCCTACTCAGGAGAGCGTTCACCGACAAACAACAGATAA
AACGAAAGGCCCAGTCTTCCGACTGAGCCTTTCGTTTTATTTGATGCCTGGCAGTTCCCTACTCTCGCGT
TAACGCTAGCATGGATGTTTTCCCAGTCACGACGTTGTAAAACGACGGCCAGTCTTAAGCTCGGGCCC
