>Addgene plasmid #161111 | pDONR221-SLC13A5_STOP | depositor partial sequence | sequence record 312157 | Codon-optimized ORF of SLC13A5
[1704 nt withheld, positions 1-1704]
TAA
